>Addgene plasmid #27458 | pRS416 Gal TDP43 WT | addgene partial sequence | sequence record 33796 | 27458 with CYC1
TATCGATAGCTTGATATCGAATTCCTGCAGCCCATCACCACTTTGTACAAGAAAGCTGGGTTCTACATTC
CCCAGCCAGAAGACTTAGAATCCATGCTTGAGCCAAAGCCTCCATTAAAACCACTGCCCGACCCTGCATT
GGATGCTGATCCCCAACCAATTGCTGCACCAGAATTAGAGCCACTATAAGAGTTATTTCCAGAACCGAAG
GCCTGGTTTGGCTCCCTCTGCATGTTGCCTTGGTTTTGGTTATTACCCGATGGGCCTGACTGGTTCTGCT
GGCTGGCTAACATGCCCATCATACCCCAACTGCTCTGTAGTGCTGCCTGGGCGGCAGCCATCATGGCTGG
ATTAATGCTGAACGCACCAAAGTTCATCCCACCACCCATATTACTACCTTGATTGTTTCCCAAACCAGCT
CCACCCCCTCTGCTATTACCAAATCCACCCTGATTCCCAAAGCCACCTGGATTACCACCAAATCTTCCAC
TTCTTTCTAACTGTCTATTGCTATTGTGCTTAGGTTCGGCATTGGATATATGAACGCTGATTCCTTTAAT
GATCAAGTCCTCTCCACAAAGAGACTGCGCAATCTGATCATCTGCAAATGTAACAAAGGCAAAGGCCCTG
AATGGCTTGGGGATGAAGACATCCATCACATCCCCGTACTGAGAGAAGAACTCCCGCAGCTCATCCTCAG
TCATGTCCTCTGTACAGCGCCCCACAAACACTTTTCTGCTTCTCAAAGGCTCATCTTGGCTTTGCTTAGA
ATTAGGAAGTTTGCAGTCACACCATCGTCCATCTATCATATGTCGCTGTGACATTACTTTCACTTGTGTT
TCATATTCCGTAAAACGAACAAAGCCAAACCCCTTTGAATGACCAGTCTTAAGATCTTTC
