[The description below was written by a language model from this plasmid's Addgene catalogue record.]
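Description:
pRS416 Gal TDP43 WT is a yeast expression plasmid carrying the wild-type human TDP-43 coding sequence (gene TARDBP, also known as ALS10), cloned by restriction enzymes into the pRS416GAL backbone, which is listed at roughly 5 kb without the insert. It is a shuttle vector: it is maintained in E. coli under ampicillin selection, and its bacterial copy number is recorded as unknown. No feature table accompanies the entry, so the yeast maintenance elements are not explicitly listed. The pRS416 family is generally known as a set of low-copy centromeric (CEN/ARS) vectors carrying the URA3 auxotrophic marker, which allows selection in ura3 yeast strains on medium lacking uracil.

The "Gal" in the backbone name and the Gal-specific forward sequencing primer indicate that the insert sits downstream of a galactose-inducible yeast promoter, although the record does not spell out exactly which GAL promoter. Such an arrangement normally keeps expression off in glucose and switches it on when cells are shifted to galactose, which is useful for proteins that harm the host. No epitope tag or fluorescent fusion is recorded, and the "WT" designation marks this as the unmutated reference form. The associated publication concerns the intrinsic aggregation propensity of TDP-43 and how mutations linked to amyotrophic lateral sclerosis accelerate aggregation and increase toxicity. This suggests the plasmid serves as the wild-type comparator in yeast models of TDP-43 aggregation and toxicity, alongside constructs carrying disease-associated variants.
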