Addgene plasmid #27458: pRS416 Gal TDP43 WT
Depositing lab: Aaron Gitler. Depositing organization: University of Pennsylvania. Publication: TDP-43 is intrinsically aggregation-prone, and amyotrophic lateral sclerosis-linked mutations accelerate aggregation and increase toxicity. Johnson BS, Snead D, Lee JJ, McCaffery JM, Shorter J, Gitler AD. J Biol Chem. 2009 Jul 24. 284(30):20329-39. 10.1074/jbc.M109.010264 PubMed 19465477.
Backbone
  Vector backbone: pRS416GAL
  Backbone size w/o insert (bp): 5000
  Vector type: Yeast Expression
Growth in bacteria
  Bacterial resistance: Ampicillin, 100 μg/mL
  Growth temperature: 37°C
  Growth strain: DH5alpha
  Copy number: Unknown
Gene/Insert
  Gene/Insert name: TDP-43
  Species: H. sapiens (human)
  Entrez Gene: TARDBP (a.k.a. ALS10, TDP-43)
  Cloning method: Restriction Enzyme
  Sequencing primers: 5′ pRSGal-Fwd GTTAATATACCTCTATACTTTAACGTCAAGGAGA; 3′ T3
Terms and licenses: Academic/Nonprofit Terms; Industry Terms: Not Available to Industry
How to cite: pRS416 Gal TDP43 WT was a gift from Aaron Gitler (Addgene plasmid # 27458 ; http://n2t.net/addgene:27458 ; RRID:Addgene_27458)
